>Addgene plasmid #106895 | pSLQ2822 pPB: CAG-GID1-KRAB-IRES-Puro-WPRE PGK-GAI-tagBFP-SpdCas9-ABI | depositor full sequence | sequence record 201653 | pSLQ2822 pPB: CAG-GID1-KRAB-IRES-Puro-WPRE PGK-GAI-tagBFP-SpdCas9-ABI sequence 14728 bps
CCATGGTCGAGGTGAGCCCCACGTTCTGCTTCACTCTCCCCATCTCCCCCCCCTCCCCACCCCCAATTTT
GTATTTATTTATTTTTTAATTATTTTGTGCAGCGATGGGGGCGGGGGGGGGGGGGGGGCGCGCGCCAGGC
GGGGCGGGGCGGGGCGAGGGGCGGGGCGGGGCGAGGCGGAGAGGTGCGGCGGCAGCCAATCAGAGCGGCG
CGCTCCGAAAGTTTCCTTTTATGGCGAGGCGGCGGCGGCGGCGGCCCTATAAAAAGCGAAGCGCGCGGCG
GGCGGGGAGTCGCTGCGACGCTGCCTTCGCCCCGTGCCCCGCTCCGCCGCCGCCTCGCGCCGCCCGCCCC
GGCTCTGACTGACCGCGTTACTCCCACAGGTGAGCGGGCGGGACGGCCCTTCTCCTCCGGGCTGTAATTA
GCGCTTGGTTTAATGACGGCTTGTTTCTTTTCTGTGGCTGCGTGAAAGCCTTGAGGGGCTCCGGGAGGGC
CCTTTGTGCGGGGGGAGCGGCTCGGGGGGTGCGTGCGTGTGTGTGTGCGTGGGGAGCGCCGCGTGCGGCT
CCGCGCTGCCCGGCGGCTGTGAGCGCTGCGGGCGCGGCGCGGGGCTTTGTGCGCTCCGCAGTGTGCGCGA
GGGGAGCGCGGCCGGGGGCGGTGCCCCGCGGTGCGGGGGGGGCTGCGAGGGGAACAAAGGCTGCGTGCGG
GGTGTGTGCGTGGGGGGGTGAGCAGGGGGTGTGGGCGCGTCGGTCGGGCTGCAACCCCCCCTGCACCCCC
CTCCCCGAGTTGCTGAGCACGGCCCGGCTTCGGGTGCGGGGCTCCGTACGGGGCGTGGCGCGGGGCTCGC
CGTGCCGGGCGGGGGGTGGCGGCAGGTGGGGGTGCCGGGCGGGGCGGGGCCGCCTCGGGCCGGGGAGGGC
TCGGGGGAGGGGCGCGGCGGCCCCCGGAGCGCCGGCGGCTGTCGAGGCGCGGCGAGCCGCAGCCATTGCC
TTTTATGGTAATCGTGCGAGAGGGCGCAGGGACTTCCTTTGTCCCAAATCTGTGCGGAGCCGAAATCTGG
GAGGCGCCGCCGCACCCCCTCTAGCGGGCGCGGGGCGAAGCGGTGCGGCGCCGGCAGGAAGGAAATGGGC
GGGGAGGGCCTTCGTGCGTCGCCGCGCCGCCGTCCCCTTCTCCCTCTCCAGCCTCGGGGCTGTCCGCGGG
GGGACGGCTGCCTTCGGGGGGGACGGGGCAGGGCGGGGTTCGGCTTCTGGCGTGTGACCGGCGGCTCTAG
AGCCTCTGCTAACCATGTTCATGCCTTCTTCTTTTTCCTACAGCTCCTGGGCAACGTGCTGGTTATTGTG
CTGTCTCATCATTTTGGCAAAGAATTCGCCACCATGGCTGCGAGCGATGAAGTTAATCTTATTGAGAGCA
GAACAGTGGTTCCTCTCAATACATGGGTTTTAATATCCAACTTCAAAGTAGCCTACAATATCCTTCGTCG
CCCTGATGGAACCTTTAACCGACACTTAGCTGAGTATCTAGACCGTAAAGTCACTGCAAACGCCAATCCG
GTTGATGGGGTTTTCTCGTTCGATGTCTTGATTGATCGCAGGATCAATCTTCTAAGCAGAGTCTATAGAC
CAGCTTATGCAGATCAAGAGCAACCTCCTAGTATTTTAGATCTCGAGAAGCCTGTTGATGGCGACATTGT
CCCTGTTATATTGTTCTTCCATGGAGGTAGCTTTGCTCATTCTTCTGCAAACAGTGCCATCTACGATACT
CTTTGTCGCAGGCTTGTTGGTTTGTGCAAGTGTGTTGTTGTCTCTGTGAATTATCGGCGTGCACCAGAGA
ATCCATACCCTTGTGCTTATGATGATGGTTGGATTGCTCTTAATTGGGTTAACTCGAGATCTTGGCTTAA
ATCCAAGAAAGACTCAAAGGTCCATATTTTCTTGGCTGGTGATAGCTCTGGAGGTAACATCGCGCATAAT
GTGGCTTTAAGAGCGGGTGAATCGGGAATCGATGTTTTGGGGAACATTCTGCTGAATCCTATGTTTGGTG
GGAATGAGAGAACGGAGTCTGAGAAAAGTTTGGATGGGAAATACTTTGTGACGGTTAGAGACCGCGATTG
GTACTGGAAAGCGTTTTTACCCGAGGGAGAAGATAGAGAGCATCCAGCGTGTAATCCGTTTAGCCCGAGA
GGGAAAAGCTTAGAAGGAGTGAGTTTCCCCAAGAGTCTTGTGGTTGTCGCGGGTTTGGATTTGATTAGAG
ATTGGCAGTTGGCATACGCGGAAGGGCTCAAGAAAGCGGGTCAAGAGGTTAAGCTTATGCATTTAGAGAA
AGCAACTGTTGGGTTTTACCTCTTGCCTAATAACAATCATTTCCATAATGTTATGGATGAGATTTCGGCG
TTTGTAAACGCGGAATGTGAATTCTCAAGCGCTGCAGGTACTAGTGGCGGTGGCGGAGGGATGGATGCTA
AGTCACTAACTGCCTGGTCCCGGACACTGGTGACCTTCAAGGATGTATTTGTGGACTTCACCAGGGAGGA
GTGGAAGCTGCTGGACACTGCTCAGCAGATCGTGTACAGAAATGTGATGCTGGAGAACTATAAGAACCTG
GTTTCCTTGGGTTATCAGCTTACTAAGCCAGATGTGATCCTCCGGTTGGAGAAGGGAGAAGAGCCCTAGA
TTTAAATAATTCGCCCCTCTCCCTCCCCCCCCCCTAACGTTACTGGCCGAAGCCGCTTGGAATAAGGCCG
GTGTGCGTTTGTCTATATGTTATTTTCCACCATATTGCCGTCTTTTGGCAATGTGAGGGCCCGGAAACCT
GGCCCTGTCTTCTTGACGAGCATTCCTAGGGGTCTTTCCCCTCTCGCCAAAGGAATGCAAGGTCTGTTGA
ATGTCGTGAAGGAAGCAGTTCCTCTGGAAGCTTCTTGAAGACAAACAACGTCTGTAGCGACCCTTTGCAG
GCAGCGGAACCCCCCACCTGGCGACAGGTGCCTCTGCGGCCAAAAGCCACGTGTATAAGATACACCTGCA
AAGGCGGCACAACCCCAGTGCCACGTTGTGAGTTGGATAGTTGTGGAAAGAGTCAAATGGCTCTCCTCAA
GCGTATTCAACAAGGGGCTGAAGGATGCCCAGAAGGTACCCCATTGTATGGGATCTGATCTGGGGCCTCG
GTGCACATGCTTTACGTGTGTTTAGTCGAGGTTAAAAAACGTCTAGGCCCCCCGAACCACGGGGACGTGG
TTTTCCTTTGAAAAACACGATGATAATATGGCCACAACCGGATCCGGAGCTACCATGACCATGACCGAGT
ACAAGCCCACGGTGCGCCTCGCCACCCGCGACGACGTCCCCAGGGCCGTACGCACCCTCGCCGCCGCGTT
CGCCGACTACCCCGCCACGCGCCACACCGTCGATCCGGACCGCCACATCGAGCGGGTCACCGAGCTGCAA
GAACTCTTCCTCACGCGCGTCGGGCTCGACATCGGCAAGGTGTGGGTCGCGGACGACGGCGCCGCGGTGG
CGGTCTGGACCACGCCGGAGAGCGTCGAAGCGGGGGCGGTGTTCGCCGAGATCGGCCCGCGCATGGCCGA
GTTGAGCGGTTCCCGGCTGGCCGCGCAGCAACAGATGGAAGGCCTCCTGGCGCCGCACCGGCCCAAGGAG
CCCGCGTGGTTCCTGGCCACCGTCGGCGTCTCGCCCGACCACCAGGGCAAGGGTCTGGGCAGCGCCGTCG
TGCTCCCCGGAGTGGAGGCGGCCGAGCGCGCCGGGGTGCCCGCCTTCCTGGAGACCTCCGCGCCCCGCAA
CCTCCCCTTCTACGAGCGGCTCGGCTTCACCGTCACCGCCGACGTCGAGGTGCCCGAAGGACCGCGCACC
TGGTGCATGACCCGCAAGCCCGGTGCCTGAGTTTAAACCATGCAAGCTTGATATCAAGCTTATCGATAAT
CAACCTCTGGATTACAAAATTTGTGAAAGATTGACTGGTATTCTTAACTATGTTGCTCCTTTTACGCTAT
GTGGATACGCTGCTTTAATGCCTTTGTATCATGCTATTGCTTCCCGTATGGCTTTCATTTTCTCCTCCTT
GTATAAATCCTGGTTGCTGTCTCTTTATGAGGAGTTGTGGCCCGTTGTCAGGCAACGTGGCGTGGTGTGC
ACTGTGTTTGCTGACGCAACCCCCACTGGTTGGGGCATTGCCACCACCTGTCAGCTCCTTTCCGGGACTT
TCGCTTTCCCCCTCCCTATTGCCACGGCGGAACTCATCGCCGCCTGCCTTGCCCGCTGCTGGACAGGGGC
TCGGCTGTTGGGCACTGACAATTCCGTGGTGTTGTCGGGGAAATCATCGTCCTTTCCTTGGCTGCTCGCC
TGTGTTGCCACCTGGATTCTGCGCGGGACGTCCTTCTGCTACGTCCCTTCGGCCCTCAATCCAGCGGACC
TTCCTTCCCGCGGCCTGCTGCCGGCTCTGCGGCCTCTTCCGCGTCTTCGCCTTCGCCCTCAGACGAGTCG
GATCTCCCTTTGGGCCGCCTCCCCGCATCCTGCAGGTAATTCTACCGGGTAGGGGAGGCGCTTTTCCCAA
GGCAGTCTGGAGCATGCGCTTTAGCAGCCCCGCTGGGCACTTGGCGCTACACAAGTGGCCTCTGGCCTCG
CACACATTCCACATCCACCGGTAGGCGCCAACCGGCTCCGTTCTTTGGTGGCCCCTTCGCGCCACCTTCT
ACTCCTCCCCTAGTCAGGAAGTTCCCCCCCGCCCCGCAGCTCGCGTCGTGCAGGACGTGACAAATGGAAG
TAGCACGTCTCACTAGGCTCGTGCAGATGGACAGCACCGCTGAGCAATGGAAGCGGGTAGGCCTTTGGGG
CAGCGGCCAATAGCAGCTTTGCTCCTTCGCTTTCTGGGCTCAGAGGCTGGGAAGGGGTGGGTCCGGGGGC
GGGCTCAGGGGCGGGCTCAGGGGCGGGGCGGGCGCCCGAAGGTCCTCCGGAGGCCCGGCATTCTGCACGC
TTCAAAAGCGCACGTCTGCCGCGCTGTTCTCCTCTTCCTCATCTCCGGGCCTTTCGACCTGCAGCCCAAG
CTTGTCGACGCCACCATGAAGAGAGATCATCATCATCATCATCATCAAGATAAGAAGACTATGATGATGA
ATGAAGAAGACGACGGTAACGGCATGGATGAGCTTCTAGCTGTTCTTGGTTACAAGGTTAGGTCATCCGA
AATGGCTGATGTTGCTCAGAAACTCGAGCAGCTTGAAGTTATGATGTCTAATGTTCAAGAAGACGATCTT
TCTCAACTCGCTACTGAGACTGTTCACTATAATCCGGCGGAGCTTTACACGTGGCTTGATTCTATGCTCA
CCGACCTTAATCATATGTCAAGCGCTGCAGGTGCTACCATGAGCGAGCTGATTAAGGAGAACATGCACAT
GAAGCTGTACATGGAGGGCACCGTGGACAACCATCACTTCAAGTGCACATCCGAGGGCGAAGGCAAGCCC
TACGAGGGCACCCAGACCATGAGAATCAAGGTGGTCGAGGGCGGCCCTCTCCCCTTCGCCTTCGACATCC
TGGCTACTAGCTTCCTCTACGGCAGCAAGACCTTCATCAACCACACCCAGGGCATCCCCGACTTCTTCAA
GCAGTCCTTCCCTGAGGGCTTCACATGGGAGAGAGTCACCACATACGAAGACGGGGGCGTGCTGACCGCT
ACCCAGGACACCAGCCTCCAGGACGGCTGCCTCATCTACAACGTCAAGATCAGAGGGGTGAACTTCACAT
CCAACGGCCCTGTGATGCAGAAGAAAACACTCGGCTGGGAGGCCTTCACCGAGACGCTGTACCCCGCTGA
CGGCGGCCTGGAAGGCAGAAACGACATGGCCCTGAAGCTCGTGGGCGGGAGCCATCTGATCGCAAACATC
AAGACCACATATAGATCCAAGAAACCCGCTAAGAACCTCAAGATGCCTGGCGTCTACTATGTGGACTACA
GACTGGAAAGAATCAAGGAGGCCAACAACGAGACCTACGTCGAGCAGCACGAGGTGGCAGTGGCCAGATA
CTGCGACCTCCCTAGCAAACTGGGGCACAAGCTTAATTCAAGCGCTGCAGGTGCCACCATGGACAAGAAG
TACAGCATCGGCCTGGCCATCGGCACCAACTCTGTGGGCTGGGCCGTGATCACCGACGAGTACAAGGTGC
CCAGCAAGAAATTCAAGGTGCTGGGCAACACCGACCGGCACAGCATCAAGAAGAACCTGATCGGCGCCCT
GCTGTTCGACAGCGGAGAAACAGCCGAGGCCACCCGGCTGAAGAGAACCGCCAGAAGAAGATACACCAGA
CGGAAGAACCGGATCTGCTATCTGCAAGAGATCTTCAGCAACGAGATGGCCAAGGTGGACGACAGCTTCT
TCCACAGACTGGAAGAGTCCTTCCTGGTGGAAGAGGATAAGAAGCACGAGCGGCACCCCATCTTCGGCAA
CATCGTGGACGAGGTGGCCTACCACGAGAAGTACCCCACCATCTACCACCTGAGAAAGAAACTGGTGGAC
AGCACCGACAAGGCCGACCTGCGGCTGATCTATCTGGCCCTGGCCCACATGATCAAGTTCCGGGGCCACT
TCCTGATCGAGGGCGACCTGAACCCCGACAACAGCGACGTGGACAAGCTGTTCATCCAGCTGGTGCAGAC
CTACAACCAGCTGTTCGAGGAAAACCCCATCAACGCCAGCGGCGTGGACGCCAAGGCCATCCTGTCTGCC
AGACTGAGCAAGAGCAGACGGCTGGAAAATCTGATCGCCCAGCTGCCCGGCGAGAAGAAGAATGGCCTGT
TCGGCAACCTGATTGCCCTGAGCCTGGGCCTGACCCCCAACTTCAAGAGCAACTTCGACCTGGCCGAGGA
TGCCAAACTGCAGCTGAGCAAGGACACCTACGACGACGACCTGGACAACCTGCTGGCCCAGATCGGCGAC
CAGTACGCCGACCTGTTTCTGGCCGCCAAGAACCTGTCCGACGCCATCCTGCTGAGCGACATCCTGAGAG
TGAACACCGAGATCACCAAGGCCCCCCTGAGCGCCTCTATGATCAAGAGATACGACGAGCACCACCAGGA
CCTGACCCTGCTGAAAGCTCTCGTGCGGCAGCAGCTGCCTGAGAAGTACAAAGAGATTTTCTTCGACCAG
AGCAAGAACGGCTACGCCGGCTACATCGATGGCGGAGCCAGCCAGGAAGAGTTCTACAAGTTCATCAAGC
CCATCCTGGAAAAGATGGACGGCACCGAGGAACTGCTCGTGAAGCTGAACAGAGAGGACCTGCTGCGGAA
GCAGCGGACCTTCGACAACGGCAGCATCCCCCACCAGATCCACCTGGGAGAGCTGCACGCCATTCTGCGG
CGGCAGGAAGATTTTTACCCATTCCTGAAGGACAACCGGGAAAAGATCGAGAAGATCCTGACCTTCCGCA
TCCCCTACTACGTGGGCCCTCTGGCCAGGGGAAACAGCAGATTCGCCTGGATGACCAGAAAGAGCGAGGA
AACCATCACCCCCTGGAACTTCGAGGAAGTGGTGGACAAGGGCGCCAGCGCCCAGAGCTTCATCGAGCGG
ATGACCAACTTCGATAAGAACCTGCCCAACGAGAAGGTGCTGCCCAAGCACAGCCTGCTGTACGAGTACT
TCACCGTGTACAACGAGCTGACCAAAGTGAAATACGTGACCGAGGGAATGAGAAAGCCCGCCTTCCTGAG
CGGCGAGCAGAAAAAAGCCATCGTGGACCTGCTGTTCAAGACCAACCGGAAAGTGACCGTGAAGCAGCTG
AAAGAGGACTACTTCAAGAAAATCGAGTGCTTCGACTCCGTGGAAATCTCCGGCGTGGAAGATCGGTTCA
ACGCCTCCCTGGGCACATACCACGATCTGCTGAAAATTATCAAGGACAAGGACTTCCTGGACAATGAGGA
AAACGAGGACATTCTGGAAGATATCGTGCTGACCCTGACACTGTTTGAGGACAGAGAGATGATCGAGGAA
CGGCTGAAAACCTATGCCCACCTGTTCGACGACAAAGTGATGAAGCAGCTGAAGCGGCGGAGATACACCG
GCTGGGGCAGGCTGAGCCGGAAGCTGATCAACGGCATCCGGGACAAGCAGTCCGGCAAGACAATCCTGGA
TTTCCTGAAGTCCGACGGCTTCGCCAACAGAAACTTCATGCAGCTGATCCACGACGACAGCCTGACCTTT
AAAGAGGACATCCAGAAAGCCCAGGTGTCCGGCCAGGGCGATAGCCTGCACGAGCACATTGCCAATCTGG
CCGGCAGCCCCGCCATTAAGAAGGGCATCCTGCAGACAGTGAAGGTGGTGGACGAGCTCGTGAAAGTGAT
GGGCCGGCACAAGCCCGAGAACATCGTGATCGAAATGGCCAGAGAGAACCAGACCACCCAGAAGGGACAG
AAGAACAGCCGCGAGAGAATGAAGCGGATCGAAGAGGGCATCAAAGAGCTGGGCAGCCAGATCCTGAAAG
AACACCCCGTGGAAAACACCCAGCTGCAGAACGAGAAGCTGTACCTGTACTACCTGCAGAATGGGCGGGA
TATGTACGTGGACCAGGAACTGGACATCAACCGGCTGTCCGACTACGATGTGGACGCTATCGTGCCTCAG
AGCTTTCTGAAGGACGACTCCATCGATAACAAAGTGCTGACTCGGAGCGACAAGAACCGGGGCAAGAGCG
ACAACGTGCCCTCCGAAGAGGTCGTGAAGAAGATGAAGAACTACTGGCGCCAGCTGCTGAATGCCAAGCT
GATTACCCAGAGGAAGTTCGACAATCTGACCAAGGCCGAGAGAGGCGGCCTGAGCGAACTGGATAAGGCC
GGCTTCATCAAGAGACAGCTGGTGGAAACCCGGCAGATCACAAAGCACGTGGCACAGATCCTGGACTCCC
GGATGAACACTAAGTACGACGAGAACGACAAACTGATCCGGGAAGTGAAAGTGATCACCCTGAAGTCCAA
GCTGGTGTCCGATTTCCGGAAGGATTTCCAGTTTTACAAAGTGCGCGAGATCAACAACTACCACCACGCC
CACGACGCCTACCTGAACGCCGTCGTGGGAACCGCCCTGATCAAAAAGTACCCTAAGCTGGAAAGCGAGT
TCGTGTACGGCGACTACAAGGTGTACGACGTGCGGAAGATGATCGCCAAGAGCGAGCAGGAAATCGGCAA
GGCTACCGCCAAGTACTTCTTCTACAGCAACATCATGAACTTTTTCAAGACCGAGATTACCCTGGCCAAC
GGCGAGATCCGGAAGCGGCCTCTGATCGAGACAAACGGCGAAACAGGCGAGATCGTGTGGGATAAGGGCC
GGGACTTTGCCACCGTGCGGAAAGTGCTGTCTATGCCCCAAGTGAATATCGTGAAAAAGACCGAGGTGCA
GACAGGCGGCTTCAGCAAAGAGTCTATCCTGCCCAAGAGGAACAGCGACAAGCTGATCGCCAGAAAGAAG
GACTGGGACCCTAAGAAGTACGGCGGCTTCGACAGCCCCACCGTGGCCTATTCTGTGCTGGTGGTGGCCA
AAGTGGAAAAGGGCAAGTCCAAGAAACTGAAGAGTGTGAAAGAGCTGCTGGGGATCACCATCATGGAAAG
AAGCAGCTTCGAGAAGAATCCCATCGACTTTCTGGAAGCCAAGGGCTACAAAGAAGTGAAAAAGGACCTG
ATCATCAAGCTGCCTAAGTACTCCCTGTTCGAGCTGGAAAACGGCCGGAAGAGAATGCTGGCCTCTGCCG
GCGAACTGCAGAAGGGAAACGAACTGGCCCTGCCCTCCAAATATGTGAACTTCCTGTACCTGGCCAGCCA
CTATGAGAAGCTGAAGGGCTCCCCCGAGGATAATGAGCAGAAACAGCTGTTTGTGGAACAGCACAAACAC
TACCTGGACGAGATCATCGAGCAGATCAGCGAGTTCTCCAAGAGAGTGATCCTGGCCGACGCTAATCTGG
ACAAGGTGCTGAGCGCCTACAACAAGCACAGAGACAAGCCTATCAGAGAGCAGGCCGAGAATATCATCCA
CCTGTTTACCCTGACCAATCTGGGAGCCCCTGCCGCCTTCAAGTACTTTGACACCACCATCGACCGGAAG
AGGTACACCAGCACCAAAGAGGTGCTGGACGCCACCCTGATCCACCAGAGCATCACCGGCCTGTACGAGA
CACGGATCGACCTGTCTCAGCTGGGAGGCGACGCCTATCCCTATGACGTGCCCGATTATGCCAGCCTGGG
CAGCGGCTCCCCCAAGAAAAAACGCAAGGTGGAAGATCCTAAGAAAAAGCGGAAAGTGGACGGCATTGGT
AGTGGGAGCAACGGAGGTGGAGGCTCTGGACCTAGGACGCGTGTGCCTTTGTATGGTTTTACTTCGATTT
GTGGAAGAAGACCTGAGATGGAAGCTGCTGTTTCGACTATACCAAGATTCCTTCAATCTTCCTCTGGTTC
GATGTTAGATGGTCGGTTTGATCCTCAATCCGCCGCTCATTTCTTCGGTGTTTACGACGGCCATGGCGGT
TCTCAGGTAGCGAACTATTGTAGAGAGAGGATGCATTTGGCTTTGGCGGAGGAGATAGCTAAGGAGAAAC
CGATGCTCTGCGATGGTGATACGTGGCTGGAGAAGTGGAAGAAAGCTCTTTTCAACTCGTTCCTGAGAGT
TGACTCGGAGATTGAGTCAGTTGCGCCGGAGACGGTTGGGTCAACGTCGGTGGTTGCCGTTGTTTTCCCG
TCTCACATCTTCGTCGCTAACTGCGGTGACTCTAGAGCCGTTCTTTGCCGCGGCAAAACTGCACTTCCAT
TATCCGTTGACCATAAACCGGATAGAGAAGATGAAGCTGCGAGGATTGAAGCCGCAGGAGGGAAAGTGAT
TCAGTGGAATGGAGCTCGTGTTTTCGGTGTTCTCGCCATGTCGAGATCCATTGGCGATAGATACTTGAAA
CCATCCATCATTCCTGATCCGGAAGTGACGGCTGTGAAGAGAGTAAAAGAAGATGATTGTCTGATTTTGG
CGAGTGACGGGGTTTGGGATGTAATGACGGATGAAGAAGCGTGTGAGATGGCAAGGAAGCGGATTCTCTT
GTGGCACAAGAAAAACGCGGTGGCTGGGGATGCATCGTTGCTCGCGGATGAGCGGAGAAAGGAAGGGAAA
GATCCTGCGGCGATGTCCGCGGCTGAGTATTTGTCAAAGCTGGCGATACAGAGAGGAAGCAAAGACAACA
TAAGTGTGGTGGTGGTTGATTTGAAGTGACTCGAGCTAGTTAAAAGTTTTGTTACTTTATAGAAGAAATT
TTGAGTTTTTGTTTTTTTTTAATAAATAAATAAACATAAATAAATTGTTTGTTGAATTTATTATTAGTAT
GTAAGTGTAAATATAATAAAACTTAATATCTATTCAAATTAATAAATAAACCTCGATATACAGACCGATA
AAACACATGCGTCAATTTTACGCATGATTATCTTTAACGTACGTCACAATATGATTATCTTTCTAGGGTT
AATCTAGTATACGCGTATGCGGCCGCTTAATTAATCCAGCTTTTGTTCCCTTTAGTGAGGGTTAATTGCG
CGCTTGGCGTAATCATGGTCATAGCTGTTTCCTGTGTGAAATTGTTATCCGCTCACAATTCCACACAACA
TACGAGCCGGAAGCATAAAGTGTAAAGCCTGGGGTGCCTAATGAGTGAGCTAACTCACATTAATTGCGTT
GCGCTCACTGCCCGCTTTCCAGTCGGGAAACCTGTCGTGCCAGCTGCATTAATGAATCGGCCAACGCGCG
GGGAGAGGCGGTTTGCGTATTGGGCGCTCTTCCGCTTCCTCGCTCACTGACTCGCTGCGCTCGGTCGTTC
GGCTGCGGCGAGCGGTATCAGCTCACTCAAAGGCGGTAATACGGTTATCCACAGAATCAGGGGATAACGC
AGGAAAGAACATGTGAGCAAAAGGCCAGCAAAAGGCCAGGAACCGTAAAAAGGCCGCGTTGCTGGCGTTT
TTCCATAGGCTCCGCCCCCCTGACGAGCATCACAAAAATCGACGCTCAAGTCAGAGGTGGCGAAACCCGA
CAGGACTATAAAGATACCAGGCGTTTCCCCCTGGAAGCTCCCTCGTGCGCTCTCCTGTTCCGACCCTGCC
GCTTACCGGATACCTGTCCGCCTTTCTCCCTTCGGGAAGCGTGGCGCTTTCTCATAGCTCACGCTGTAGG
TATCTCAGTTCGGTGTAGGTCGTTCGCTCCAAGCTGGGCTGTGTGCACGAACCCCCCGTTCAGCCCGACC
GCTGCGCCTTATCCGGTAACTATCGTCTTGAGTCCAACCCGGTAAGACACGACTTATCGCCACTGGCAGC
AGCCACTGGTAACAGGATTAGCAGAGCGAGGTATGTAGGCGGTGCTACAGAGTTCTTGAAGTGGTGGCCT
AACTACGGCTACACTAGAAGGACAGTATTTGGTATCTGCGCTCTGCTGAAGCCAGTTACCTTCGGAAAAA
GAGTTGGTAGCTCTTGATCCGGCAAACAAACCACCGCTGGTAGCGGTGGTTTTTTTGTTTGCAAGCAGCA
GATTACGCGCAGAAAAAAAGGATCTCAAGAAGATCCTTTGATCTTTTCTACGGGGTCTGACGCTCAGTGG
AACGAAAACTCACGTTAAGGGATTTTGGTCATGAGATTATCAAAAAGGATCTTCACCTAGATCCTTTTAA
ATTAAAAATGAAGTTTTAAATCAATCTAAAGTATATATGAGTAAACTTGGTCTGACAGTTACCAATGCTT
AATCAGTGAGGCACCTATCTCAGCGATCTGTCTATTTCGTTCATCCATAGTTGCCTGACTCCCCGTCGTG
TAGATAACTACGATACGGGAGGGCTTACCATCTGGCCCCAGTGCTGCAATGATACCGCGAGACCCACGCT
CACCGGCTCCAGATTTATCAGCAATAAACCAGCCAGCCGGAAGGGCCGAGCGCAGAAGTGGTCCTGCAAC
TTTATCCGCCTCCATCCAGTCTATTAATTGTTGCCGGGAAGCTAGAGTAAGTAGTTCGCCAGTTAATAGT
TTGCGCAACGTTGTTGCCATTGCTACAGGCATCGTGGTGTCACGCTCGTCGTTTGGTATGGCTTCATTCA
GCTCCGGTTCCCAACGATCAAGGCGAGTTACATGATCCCCCATGTTGTGCAAAAAAGCGGTTAGCTCCTT
CGGTCCTCCGATCGTTGTCAGAAGTAAGTTGGCCGCAGTGTTATCACTCATGGTTATGGCAGCACTGCAT
AATTCTCTTACTGTCATGCCATCCGTAAGATGCTTTTCTGTGACTGGTGAGTACTCAACCAAGTCATTCT
GAGAATAGTGTATGCGGCGACCGAGTTGCTCTTGCCCGGCGTCAATACGGGATAATACCGCGCCACATAG
CAGAACTTTAAAAGTGCTCATCATTGGAAAACGTTCTTCGGGGCGAAAACTCTCAAGGATCTTACCGCTG
TTGAGATCCAGTTCGATGTAACCCACTCGTGCACCCAACTGATCTTCAGCATCTTTTACTTTCACCAGCG
TTTCTGGGTGAGCAAAAACAGGAAGGCAAAATGCCGCAAAAAAGGGAATAAGGGCGACACGGAAATGTTG
AATACTCATACTCTTCCTTTTTCAATATTATTGAAGCATTTATCAGGGTTATTGTCTCATGAGCGGATAC
ATATTTGAATGTATTTAGAAAAATAAACAAATAGGGGTTCCGCGCACATTTCCCCGAAAAGTGCCACCTA
AATTGTAAGCGTTAATATTTTGTTAAAATTCGCGTTAAATTTTTGTTAAATCAGCTCATTTTTTAACCAA
TAGGCCGAAATCGGCAAAATCCCTTATAAATCAAAAGAATAGACCGAGATAGGGT
[37 nt withheld, positions 13846-13882]
AAAGAACGTGGACTCCAACGTCAAAGG
[49 nt withheld, positions 13910-13958]
T
[91 nt withheld, positions 13960-14050]
G
[124 nt withheld, positions 14052-14175]
CCCATTCGCCATTCAGGCTGCGCAACTGTTGGGAAGGGCGATCGGTGCGGGCCTCTTCGCTATTACGCCA
GCTGGCGAAAGGGGGATGTGCTGCAAGGCGATTAAGTTGGGTAACGCCAGGGTTTTCCCAGTCACGACGT
TGTAAAACGACGGCCAGTGAGCGCGCGTAATACGACTCACTATAGGGCGAATTGGGGCGCGCCATTCTAG
ATTAACCCTAGAAAGATAGTCTGCGTAAAATTGACGCATGCATTCTTGAAATATTGCTCTCTCTTTCTAA
ATAGCGCGAATCCGTCGCTGTGCATTTAGGACATCTCAGTCGCCGCTTGGAGCTCCCGTGAGGCGTGCTT
GTCAATGCGGTAAGTGTCACTGATTTTGAACTATAACGACCGCGTGAGTCAAAATGACGCATGATTATCT
TTTACGTGACTTTTAAGATTTAACTCATACGATAATTATATTGTTATTTCATGTTCTACTTACGTGATAA
CTTATTATATATATATTTTCTTGTTATAGATATCAACTAGAATGCTAGCATGGGCCCAGATCT
Features (pLannotate 1.2.2; 24 found; start..end, strand, type, name):
      7..284     +  promoter       chicken β-actin promoter: No description available
    286..1303    +  intron         chimeric intron: chimera between introns from chicken β-actin and rabbit β-globin
   1364..2398    +  CDS            GID1A: GID1A_ARATH - Also known as CXE10, GID1L1. Experimental evidence at protein level: Swiss-Prot protein existence level 1. Functions as soluble gibberellin (GA) receptor. GA is an essential hormone that regulates growth and development in plants. Binds with high affinity the biologically active gibberellin GA4, but has no affinity for the biologically inactive GAs. In response to GA, interacts with specific DELLA proteins, known as repressors of GA- induced growth, and targets them for degradation via proteasome. Seems to be required for GA signaling that controls root growth, seed germination,
   2471..2656    +  CDS            KRAB: Krüppel-associated box (KRAB) transcriptional repression domain from the human zinc finger protein ZNF10 (Margolin et al., 1994)
   2674..3259    +  misc_feature   IRES2: internal ribosome entry site (IRES) of the encephalomyocarditis virus (EMCV)
   3281..3880    +  CDS            PuroR: puromycin N-acetyltransferase; pac from Streptomyces alboniger; confers resistance to puromycin
   3900..3918    +  misc_feature   MCS (fragment): pBluescript multiple cloning site
   3918..4506    +  misc_feature   WPRE: woodchuck hepatitis virus posttranscriptional regulatory element
   4527..5026    +  promoter       PGK promoter: mouse phosphoglycerate kinase 1 promoter
   5056..5349    +  CDS            GAI (fragment): GAI_ARATH - Also known as RGA2 From Arabidopsis thaliana (Mouse-ear cress).
   5359..6057    +  CDS            TagBFP: TagBFP is a basic (constitutively fluorescent) blue fluorescent protein published in 2008, derived from Entacmaea quadricolor. It is reported to be a very rapidly-maturing monomer with very low acid sensitivity.
   6079..10182   +  CDS            Cas9: Cas9 (Csn1) endonuclease from the Streptococcus pyogenes Type II CRISPR/Cas system generates RNA-guided double strand breaks in DNA
  10333..11226   +  CDS            ABI1 (fragment): P2C56_ARATH - Experimental evidence at protein level: Swiss-Prot protein existence level 1. Key component and repressor of the abscisic acid (ABA) signaling pathway that regulates numerous ABA responses, such as stomatal closure, osmotic water permeability of the plasma membrane (Pos), drought-induced resistance and rhizogenesis, response to glucose, high light stress, seed germination and inhibition of vegetative growth. During the stomatal closure regulation, modulates the inward calcium-channel permeability as well as the actin reorganization in guard cells in response to ABA. Involved in t
  11529..11547   -  promoter       T3 promoter: promoter for bacteriophage T3 RNA polymerase
  11590..11612   -  protein_bind   lac operator (fragment): The lac repressor binds to the lac operator to inhibit transcription in E. coli. This inhibition can be relieved by adding lactose or isopropyl-β-D-thiogalactopyranoside (IPTG). lac repressor encoded by lacI
  11616..11646   -  promoter       lac promoter: promoter for the E. coli lac operon
  11661..11682   -  protein_bind   CAP binding site: CAP binding activates transcription in the presence of cAMP. E. coli catabolite activator protein
  11695..11787   -  CDS            lacI (fragment): lac repressor; lacI; The lac repressor binds to the lac operator to inhibit transcription in E. coli. This inhibition can be relieved by adding lactose or isopropyl-β-D-thiogalactopyranoside (IPTG).
  11970..12558   -  rep_origin     ori: high-copy-number ColE1/pMB1/pBR322/pUC origin of replication
  12729..13589   -  CDS            AmpR: β-lactamase; bla; confers resistance to ampicillin, carbenicillin, and related antibiotics
  13590..13694   -  promoter       AmpR promoter: bla
  13747..14175   -  rep_origin     f1 ori (sequence partly withheld): f1 bacteriophage origin of replication; arrow indicates direction of (+) strand synthesis
  14180..14335   -  CDS            lacZα (fragment): LacZα fragment of β-galactosidase; lacZ fragment
  14343..14361   +  promoter       T7 promoter: promoter for bacteriophage T7 RNA polymerase
