[The description below was written by a language model from this plasmid's Addgene catalogue record and pLannotate feature annotations shown in this document.]
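Description:
pSLQ2822 is a 14.7 kb piggyBac transposon plasmid for mammalian expression, built on a commercial PB backbone and designed to deliver a chemically controllable CRISPR interference system into the genome when supplied with piggyBac transposase. In bacteria it is maintained through a high-copy ColE1/pUC-type origin and ampicillin resistance, and the backbone also carries an f1 origin plus residual lac, T3 and T7 elements. The automated feature table does not annotate the piggyBac terminal repeats, the HA tag or the SV40 nuclear localisation signals listed in the catalogue entry. It also labels the nuclease-dead Cas9 simply as Cas9.

Two expression units sit in tandem on the same strand. The first uses the CAG promoter (annotated as the chicken β-actin promoter plus chimeric intron) to drive the Arabidopsis gibberellin receptor GID1 fused to the KRAB repression domain of human ZNF10. This is followed by an EMCV IRES and the puromycin N-acetyltransferase gene, so that puromycin-resistant cells also express the effector. A WPRE enhances transcript expression. The second unit uses the mouse PGK promoter to express a single large fusion: a GAI fragment, TagBFP as a blue fluorescent marker, S. pyogenes dCas9, and a fragment of ABI1 at the C terminus.

Gibberellin induces GID1–GAI dimerisation, recruiting KRAB to guide-RNA-targeted dCas9 and so repressing the target gene. The ABI domain provides a second, orthogonal docking site that abscisic acid can couple to a partner-fused effector, which is not encoded here. No guide RNA cassette is annotated either. The stated use is building NOR gates and diametric (opposing) gene regulation.
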