Addgene plasmid #106895: pSLQ2822 pPB: CAG-GID1-KRAB-IRES-Puro-WPRE PGK-GAI-tagBFP-SpdCas9-ABI
Purpose: Expresses Sp dCas9 and GA-inducible KRAB for NOR gate/diametric regulation
Depositing lab: Stanley Qi. Depositing organization: Stanford University. Publication: Complex transcriptional modulation with orthogonal and inducible dCas9 regulators. Gao Y, Xiong X, Wong S, Charles EJ, Lim WA, Qi LS. Nat Methods. 2016 Oct 24. doi: 10.1038/nmeth.4042. PubMed 27776111.
Backbone
  Vector backbone: PB
  Backbone manufacturer: System Biosciences
  Total vector size (bp): 14728
  Vector type: Mammalian Expression, CRISPR, Synthetic Biology ; PiggyBac
  Selectable markers: Puromycin
Growth in bacteria
  Bacterial resistance: Ampicillin, 100 μg/mL
  Growth temperature: 37°C
  Growth strain: NEB Stable
  Copy number: High Copy
Gene/Insert 1
  Gene/Insert name: GAI-tagBFP-Sp dCas9-ABI
  Species: A. thaliana (mustard weed), Synthetic; S. pyogenes
  Insert size (bp): 6174
  Promoter: PGK
  Tag / fusion protein: GAI (N terminal on insert); tagBFP (N terminal on insert); HA tag (C terminal on insert); 2xNLS (SV40) (C terminal on insert); ABI (C terminal on insert)
  Cloning method: Ligation Independent Cloning
  Sequencing primers: 5′ gaaggtcctccggaggcc; 3′ CGGTCTGTATATCGAGGTTTATTTATTAATTTG
Gene/Insert 2
  Gene/Insert name: GID1-KRAB
  Species: A. thaliana (mustard weed), Synthetic
  Insert size (bp): 1296
  Promoter: CAG
  Tag / fusion protein: GID1 (N terminal on insert); IRES-Puro (C terminal on backbone)
  Cloning method: Ligation Independent Cloning
  Sequencing primers: 5′ tcggcttctggcgtgtga; 3′ gacggcaatatggtggaaaataac
Resource information
  A portion of this plasmid was derived from a plasmid made by: The dCas9 gene was a gift from Martin Jinek and Jennifer Doudna (UC Berkeley). The GAI and GID1 domains were gifts from Takanari Inoue (Johns Hopkins). The ABI domain was a gift from Jerry Crabtree (Stanford).
Terms and licenses: Academic/Nonprofit Terms; Industry Terms: Not Available to Industry
How to cite: pSLQ2822 pPB: CAG-GID1-KRAB-IRES-Puro-WPRE PGK-GAI-tagBFP-SpdCas9-ABI was a gift from Stanley Qi (Addgene plasmid # 106895 ; http://n2t.net/addgene:106895 ; RRID:Addgene_106895)
