>Addgene plasmid #106895 | pSLQ2822 pPB: CAG-GID1-KRAB-IRES-Puro-WPRE PGK-GAI-tagBFP-SpdCas9-ABI | addgene partial sequence | sequence record 205810 | Addgene Partial NGS Result
TCGAGGTGAGCCCCACGTTCTGCTTCACTCTCCCCATCTCCCCCCCCTCCCCAGGGACTTCCTTTGTCCC
AAATCTGTGCGGAGCCGAAATCTGGGAGGCGCCGCCGCACCCCCTCTAGCGGGCGCGGGGCGAAGCGGTG
CGGCGCCGGCAGGAAGGAAATGGGCGGGGAGGGCCTTCGTGCGTCGCCGCGCCGCCGTCCCCTTCTCCCT
CTCCAGCCTCGGGGCTGTCCGCGGGGGGACGGCTGCCTTCGGGGGGGACGGGGCAGGGCGGGGTTCGGCT
TCTGGCGTGTGACCGGCGGCTCTAGAGCCTCTGCTAACCATGTTCATGCCTTCTTCTTTTTCCTACAGCT
CCTGGGCAACGTGCTGGTTATTGTGCTGTCTCATCATTTTGGCAAAGAATTCGCCACCATGGCTGCGAGC
GATGAAGTTAATCTTATTGAGAGCAGAACAGTGGTTCCTCTCAATACATGGGTTTTAATATCCAACTTCA
AAGTAGCCTACAATATCCTTCGTCGCCCTGATGGAACCTTTAACCGACACTTAGCTGAGTATCTAGACCG
TAAAGTCACTGCAAACGCCAATCCGGTTGATGGGGTTTTCTCGTTCGATGTCTTGATTGATCGCAGGATC
AATCTTCTAAGCAGAGTCTATAGACCAGCTTATGCAGATCAAGAGCAACCTCCTAGTATTTTAGATCTCG
AGAAGCCTGTTGATGGCGACATTGTCCCTGTTATATTGTTCTTCCATGGAGGTAGCTTTGCTCATTCTTC
TGCAAACAGTGCCATCTACGATACTCTTTGTCGCAGGCTTGTTGGTTTGTGCAAGTGTGTTGTTGTCTCT
GTGAATTATCGGCGTGCACCAGAGAATCCATACCCTTGTGCTTATGATGATGGTTGGATTGCTCTTAATT
GGGTTAACTCGAGATCTTGGCTTAAATCCAAGAAAGACTCAAAGGTCCATATTTTCTTGGCTGGTGATAG
CTCTGGAGGTAACATCGCGCATAATGTGGCTTTAAGAGCGGGTGAATCGGGAATCGATGTTTTGGGGAAC
ATTCTGCTGAATCCTATGTTTGGTGGGAATGAGAGAACGGAGTCTGAGAAAAGTTTGGATGGGAAATACT
TTGTGACGGTTAGAGACCGCGATTGGTACTGGAAAGCGTTTTTACCCGAGGGAGAAGATAGAGAGCATCC
AGCGTGTAATCCGTTTAGCCCGAGAGGGAAAAGCTTAGAAGGAGTGAGTTTCCCCAAGAGTCTTGTGGTT
GTCGCGGGTTTGGATTTGATTAGAGATTGGCAGTTGGCATACGCGGAAGGGCTCAAGAAAGCGGGTCAAG
AGGTTAAGCTTATGCATTTAGAGAAAGCAACTGTTGGGTTTTACCTCTTGCCTAATAACAATCATTTCCA
TAATGTTATGGATGAGATTTCGGCGTTTGTAAACGCGGAATGTGAATTCTCAAGCGCTGCAGGTACTAGT
GGCGGTGGCGGAGGGATGGATGCTAAGTCACTAACTGCCTGGTCCCGGACACTGGTGACCTTCAAGGATG
TATTTGTGGACTTCACCAGGGAGGAGTGGAAGCTGCTGGACACTGCTCAGCAGATCGTGTACAGAAATGT
GATGCTGGAGAACTATAAGAACCTGGTTTCCTTGGGTTATCAGCTTACTAAGCCAGATGTGATCCTCCGG
TTGGAGAAGGGAGAAGAGCCCTAGATTTAAATAATTCGCCCCTCTCCCTCCCCCCCCCCTAACGTTACTG
GCCGAAGCCGCTTGGAATAAGGCCGGTGTGCGTTTGTCTATATGTTATTTTCCACCATATTGCCGTCTTT
TGGCAATGTGAGGGCCCGGAAACCTGGCCCTGTCTTCTTGACGAGCATTCCTAGGGGTCTTTCCCCTCTC
GCCAAAGGAATGCAAGGTCTGTTGAATGTCGTGAAGGAAGCAGTTCCTCTGGAAGCTTCTTGAAGACAAA
CAACGTCTGTAGCGACCCTTTGCAGGCAGCGGAACCCCCCACCTGGCGACAGGTGCCTCTGCGGCCAAAA
GCCACGTGTATAAGATACACCTGCAAAGGCGGCACAACCCCAGTGCCACGTTGTGAGTTGGATAGTTGTG
GAAAGAGTCAAATGGCTCTCCTCAAGCGTATTCAACAAGGGGCTGAAGGATGCCCAGAAGGTACCCCATT
GTATGGGATCTGATCTGGGGCCTCGGTGCACATGCTTTACGTGTGTTTAGTCGAGGTTAAAAAACGTCTA
GGCCCCCCGAACCACGGGGACGTGGTTTTCCTTTGAAAAACACGATGATAATATGGCCACAACCGGATCC
GGAGCTACCATGACCATGACCGAGTACAAGCCCACGGTGCGCCTCGCCACCCGCGACGACGTCCCCAGGG
CCGTACGCACCCTCGCCGCCGCGTTCGCCGACTACCCCGCCACGCGCCACACCGTCGATCCGGACCGCCA
CATCGAGCGGGTCACCGAGCTGCAAGAACTCTTCCTCACGCGCGTCGGGCTCGACATCGGCAAGGTGTGG
GTCGCGGACGACGGCGCCGCGGTGGCGGTCTGGACCACGCCGGAGAGCGTCGAAGCGGGGGCGGTGTTCG
CCGAGATCGGCCCGCGCATGGCCGAGTTGAGCGGTTCCCGGCTGGCCGCGCAGCAACAGATGGAAGGCCT
CCTGGCGCCGCACCGGCCCAAGGAGCCCGCGTGGTTCCTGGCCACCGTCGGCGTCTCGCCCGACCACCAG
GGCAAGGGTCTGGGCAGCGCCGTCGTGCTCCCCGGAGTGGAGGCGGCCGAGCGCGCCGGGGTGCCCGCCT
TCCTGGAGACCTCCGCGCCCCGCAACCTCCCCTTCTACGAGCGGCTCGGCTTCACCGTCACCGCCGACGT
CGAGGTGCCCGAAGGACCGCGCACCTGGTGCATGACCCGCAAGCCCGGTGCCTGAGTTTAAACCATGCAA
GCTTGATATCAAGCTTATCGATAATCAACCTCTGGATTACAAAATTTGTGAAAGATTGACTGGTATTCTT
AACTATGTTGCTCCTTTTACGCTATGTGGATACGCTGCTTTAATGCCTTTGTATCATGCTATTGCTTCCC
GTATGGCTTTCATTTTCTCCTCCTTGTATAAATCCTGGTTGCTGTCTCTTTATGAGGAGTTGTGGCCCGT
TGTCAGGCAACGTGGCGTGGTGTGCACTGTGTTTGCTGACGCAACCCCCACTGGTTGGGGCATTGCCACC
ACCTGTCAGCTCCTTTCCGGGACTTTCGCTTTCCCCCTCCCTATTGCCACGGCGGAACTCATCGCCGCCT
GCCTTGCCCGCTGCTGGACAGGGGCTCGGCTGTTGGGCACTGACAATTCCGTGGTGTTGTCGGGGAAATC
ATCGTCCTTTCCTTGGCTGCTCGCCTGTGTTGCCACCTGGATTCTGCGCGGGACGTCCTTCTGCTACGTC
CCTTCGGCCCTCAATCCAGCGGACCTTCCTTCCCGCGGCCTGCTGCCGGCTCTGCGGCCTCTTCCGCGTC
TTCGCCTTCGCCCTCAGACGAGTCGGATCTCCCTTTGGGCCGCCTCCCCGCATCCTGCAGGTAATTCTAC
CGGGTAGGGGAGGCGCTTTTCCCAAGGCAGTCTGGAGCATGCGCTTTAGCAGCCCCGCTGGGCACTTGGC
GCTACACAAGTGGCCTCTGGCCTCGCACACATTCCACATCCACCGGTAGGCGCCAACCGGCTCCGTTCTT
TGGTGGCCCCTTCGCGCCACCTTCTACTCCTCCCCTAGTCAGGAAGTTCCCCCCCGCCCCGCAGCTCGCG
TCGTGCAGGACGTGACAAATGGAAGTAGCACGTCTCACTAGGCTCGTGCAGATGGACAGCACCGCTGAGC
AATGGAAGCGGGTAGGCCTTTGGGGCAGCGGCCAATAGCAGCTTTGCTCCTTCGCTTTCTGGGCTCAGAG
GCTGGGAAGGGGTGGGTCCGGGGGCGGGCTCAGGGGCGGGCTCAGGGGCGGGGCGGGCGCCCGAAGGTCC
TCCGGAGGCCCGGCATTCTGCACGCTTCAAAAGCGCACGTCTGCCGCGCTGTTCTCCTCTTCCTCATCTC
CGGGCCTTTCGACCTGCAGCCCAAGCTTGTCGACGCCACCATGAAGAGAGATCATCATCATCATCATCAT
CAAGATAAGAAGACTATGATGATGAATGAAGAAGACGACGGTAACGGCATGGATGAGCTTCTAGCTGTTC
TTGGTTACAAGGTTAGGTCATCCGAAATGGCTGATGTTGCTCAGAAACTCGAGCAGCTTGAAGTTATGAT
GTCTAATGTTCAAGAAGACGATCTTTCTCAACTCGCTACTGAGACTGTTCACTATAATCCGGCGGAGCTT
TACACGTGGCTTGATTCTATGCTCACCGACCTTAATCATATGTCAAGCGCTGCAGGTGCTACCATGAGCG
AGCTGATTAAGGAGAACATGCACATGAAGCTGTACATGGAGGGCACCGTGGACAACCATCACTTCAAGTG
CACATCCGAGGGCGAAGGCAAGCCCTACGAGGGCACCCAGACCATGAGAATCAAGGTGGTCGAGGGCGGC
CCTCTCCCCTTCGCCTTCGACATCCTGGCTACTAGCTTCCTCTACGGCAGCAAGACCTTCATCAACCACA
CCCAGGGCATCCCCGACTTCTTCAAGCAGTCCTTCCCTGAGGGCTTCACATGGGAGAGAGTCACCACATA
CGAAGACGGGGGCGTGCTGACCGCTACCCAGGACACCAGCCTCCAGGACGGCTGCCTCATCTACAACGTC
AAGATCAGAGGGGTGAACTTCACATCCAACGGCCCTGTGATGCAGAAGAAAACACTCGGCTGGGAGGCCT
TCACCGAGACGCTGTACCCCGCTGACGGCGGCCTGGAAGGCAGAAACGACATGGCCCTGAAGCTCGTGGG
CGGGAGCCATCTGATCGCAAACATCAAGACCACATATAGATCCAAGAAACCCGCTAAGAACCTCAAGATG
CCTGGCGTCTACTATGTGGACTACAGACTGGAAAGAATCAAGGAGGCCAACAACGAGACCTACGTCGAGC
AGCACGAGGTGGCAGTGGCCAGATACTGCGACCTCCCTAGCAAACTGGGGCACAAGCTTAATTCAAGCGC
TGCAGGTGCCACCATGGACAAGAAGTACAGCATCGGCCTGGCCATCGGCACCAACTCTGTGGGCTGGGCC
GTGATCACCGACGAGTACAAGGTGCCCAGCAAGAAATTCAAGGTGCTGGGCAACACCGACCGGCACAGCA
TCAAGAAGAACCTGATCGGCGCCCTGCTGTTCGACAGCGGAGAAACAGCCGAGGCCACCCGGCTGAAGAG
AACCGCCAGAAGAAGATACACCAGACGGAAGAACCGGATCTGCTATCTGCAAGAGATCTTCAGCAACGAG
ATGGCCAAGGTGGACGACAGCTTCTTCCACAGACTGGAAGAGTCCTTCCTGGTGGAAGAGGATAAGAAGC
ACGAGCGGCACCCCATCTTCGGCAACATCGTGGACGAGGTGGCCTACCACGAGAAGTACCCCACCATCTA
CCACCTGAGAAAGAAACTGGTGGACAGCACCGACAAGGCCGACCTGCGGCTGATCTATCTGGCCCTGGCC
CACATGATCAAGTTCCGGGGCCACTTCCTGATCGAGGGCGACCTGAACCCCGACAACAGCGACGTGGACA
AGCTGTTCATCCAGCTGGTGCAGACCTACAACCAGCTGTTCGAGGAAAACCCCATCAACGCCAGCGGCGT
GGACGCCAAGGCCATCCTGTCTGCCAGACTGAGCAAGAGCAGACGGCTGGAAAATCTGATCGCCCAGCTG
CCCGGCGAGAAGAAGAATGGCCTGTTCGGCAACCTGATTGCCCTGAGCCTGGGCCTGACCCCCAACTTCA
AGAGCAACTTCGACCTGGCCGAGGATGCCAAACTGCAGCTGAGCAAGGACACCTACGACGACGACCTGGA
CAACCTGCTGGCCCAGATCGGCGACCAGTACGCCGACCTGTTTCTGGCCGCCAAGAACCTGTCCGACGCC
ATCCTGCTGAGCGACATCCTGAGAGTGAACACCGAGATCACCAAGGCCCCCCTGAGCGCCTCTATGATCA
AGAGATACGACGAGCACCACCAGGACCTGACCCTGCTGAAAGCTCTCGTGCGGCAGCAGCTGCCTGAGAA
GTACAAAGAGATTTTCTTCGACCAGAGCAAGAACGGCTACGCCGGCTACATCGATGGCGGAGCCAGCCAG
GAAGAGTTCTACAAGTTCATCAAGCCCATCCTGGAAAAGATGGACGGCACCGAGGAACTGCTCGTGAAGC
TGAACAGAGAGGACCTGCTGCGGAAGCAGCGGACCTTCGACAACGGCAGCATCCCCCACCAGATCCACCT
GGGAGAGCTGCACGCCATTCTGCGGCGGCAGGAAGATTTTTACCCATTCCTGAAGGACAACCGGGAAAAG
ATCGAGAAGATCCTGACCTTCCGCATCCCCTACTACGTGGGCCCTCTGGCCAGGGGAAACAGCAGATTCG
CCTGGATGACCAGAAAGAGCGAGGAAACCATCACCCCCTGGAACTTCGAGGAAGTGGTGGACAAGGGCGC
CAGCGCCCAGAGCTTCATCGAGCGGATGACCAACTTCGATAAGAACCTGCCCAACGAGAAGGTGCTGCCC
AAGCACAGCCTGCTGTACGAGTACTTCACCGTGTACAACGAGCTGACCAAAGTGAAATACGTGACCGAGG
GAATGAGAAAGCCCGCCTTCCTGAGCGGCGAGCAGAAAAAAGCCATCGTGGACCTGCTGTTCAAGACCAA
CCGGAAAGTGACCGTGAAGCAGCTGAAAGAGGACTACTTCAAGAAAATCGAGTGCTTCGACTCCGTGGAA
ATCTCCGGCGTGGAAGATCGGTTCAACGCCTCCCTGGGCACATACCACGATCTGCTGAAAATTATCAAGG
ACAAGGACTTCCTGGACAATGAGGAAAACGAGGACATTCTGGAAGATATCGTGCTGACCCTGACACTGTT
TGAGGACAGAGAGATGATCGAGGAACGGCTGAAAACCTATGCCCACCTGTTCGACGACAAAGTGATGAAG
CAGCTGAAGCGGCGGAGATACACCGGCTGGGGCAGGCTGAGCCGGAAGCTGATCAACGGCATCCGGGACA
AGCAGTCCGGCAAGACAATCCTGGATTTCCTGAAGTCCGACGGCTTCGCCAACAGAAACTTCATGCAGCT
GATCCACGACGACAGCCTGACCTTTAAAGAGGACATCCAGAAAGCCCAGGTGTCCGGCCAGGGCGATAGC
CTGCACGAGCACATTGCCAATCTGGCCGGCAGCCCCGCCATTAAGAAGGGCATCCTGCAGACAGTGAAGG
TGGTGGACGAGCTCGTGAAAGTGATGGGCCGGCACAAGCCCGAGAACATCGTGATCGAAATGGCCAGAGA
GAACCAGACCACCCAGAAGGGACAGAAGAACAGCCGCGAGAGAATGAAGCGGATCGAAGAGGGCATCAAA
GAGCTGGGCAGCCAGATCCTGAAAGAACACCCCGTGGAAAACACCCAGCTGCAGAACGAGAAGCTGTACC
TGTACTACCTGCAGAATGGGCGGGATATGTACGTGGACCAGGAACTGGACATCAACCGGCTGTCCGACTA
CGATGTGGACGCTATCGTGCCTCAGAGCTTTCTGAAGGACGACTCCATCGATAACAAAGTGCTGACTCGG
AGCGACAAGAACCGGGGCAAGAGCGACAACGTGCCCTCCGAAGAGGTCGTGAAGAAGATGAAGAACTACT
GGCGCCAGCTGCTGAATGCCAAGCTGATTACCCAGAGGAAGTTCGACAATCTGACCAAGGCCGAGAGAGG
CGGCCTGAGCGAACTGGATAAGGCCGGCTTCATCAAGAGACAGCTGGTGGAAACCCGGCAGATCACAAAG
CACGTGGCACAGATCCTGGACTCCCGGATGAACACTAAGTACGACGAGAACGACAAACTGATCCGGGAAG
TGAAAGTGATCACCCTGAAGTCCAAGCTGGTGTCCGATTTCCGGAAGGATTTCCAGTTTTACAAAGTGCG
CGAGATCAACAACTACCACCACGCCCACGACGCCTACCTGAACGCCGTCGTGGGAACCGCCCTGATCAAA
AAGTACCCTAAGCTGGAAAGCGAGTTCGTGTACGGCGACTACAAGGTGTACGACGTGCGGAAGATGATCG
CCAAGAGCGAGCAGGAAATCGGCAAGGCTACCGCCAAGTACTTCTTCTACAGCAACATCATGAACTTTTT
CAAGACCGAGATTACCCTGGCCAACGGCGAGATCCGGAAGCGGCCTCTGATCGAGACAAACGGCGAAACA
GGCGAGATCGTGTGGGATAAGGGCCGGGACTTTGCCACCGTGCGGAAAGTGCTGTCTATGCCCCAAGTGA
ATATCGTGAAAAAGACCGAGGTGCAGACAGGCGGCTTCAGCAAAGAGTCTATCCTGCCCAAGAGGAACAG
CGACAAGCTGATCGCCAGAAAGAAGGACTGGGACCCTAAGAAGTACGGCGGCTTCGACAGCCCCACCGTG
GCCTATTCTGTGCTGGTGGTGGCCAAAGTGGAAAAGGGCAAGTCCAAGAAACTGAAGAGTGTGAAAGAGC
TGCTGGGGATCACCATCATGGAAAGAAGCAGCTTCGAGAAGAATCCCATCGACTTTCTGGAAGCCAAGGG
CTACAAAGAAGTGAAAAAGGACCTGATCATCAAGCTGCCTAAGTACTCCCTGTTCGAGCTGGAAAACGGC
CGGAAGAGAATGCTGGCCTCTGCCGGCGAACTGCAGAAGGGAAACGAACTGGCCCTGCCCTCCAAATATG
TGAACTTCCTGTACCTGGCCAGCCACTATGAGAAGCTGAAGGGCTCCCCCGAGGATAATGAGCAGAAACA
GCTGTTTGTGGAACAGCACAAACACTACCTGGACGAGATCATCGAGCAGATCAGCGAGTTCTCCAAGAGA
GTGATCCTGGCCGACGCTAATCTGGACAAGGTGCTGAGCGCCTACAACAAGCACAGAGACAAGCCTATCA
GAGAGCAGGCCGAGAATATCATCCACCTGTTTACCCTGACCAATCTGGGAGCCCCTGCCGCCTTCAAGTA
CTTTGACACCACCATCGACCGGAAGAGGTACACCAGCACCAAAGAGGTGCTGGACGCCACCCTGATCCAC
CAGAGCATCACCGGCCTGTACGAGACACGGATCGACCTGTCTCAGCTGGGAGGCGACGCCTATCCCTATG
ACGTGCCCGATTATGCCAGCCTGGGCAGCGGCTCCCCCAAGAAAAAACGCAAGGTGGAAGATCCTAAGAA
AAAGCGGAAAGTGGACGGCATTGGTAGTGGGAGCAACGGAGGTGGAGGCTCTGGACCTAGGACGCGTGTG
CCTTTGTATGGTTTTACTTCGATTTGTGGAAGAAGACCTGAGATGGAAGCTGCTGTTTCGACTATACCAA
GATTCCTTCAATCTTCCTCTGGTTCGATGTTAGATGGTCGGTTTGATCCTCAATCCGCCGCTCATTTCTT
CGGTGTTTACGACGGCCATGGCGGTTCTCAGGTAGCGAACTATTGTAGAGAGAGGATGCATTTGGCTTTG
GCGGAGGAGATAGCTAAGGAGAAACCGATGCTCTGCGATGGTGATACGTGGCTGGAGAAGTGGAAGAAAG
CTCTTTTCAACTCGTTCCTGAGAGTTGACTCGGAGATTGAGTCAGTTGCGCCGGAGACGGTTGGGTCAAC
GTCGGTGGTTGCCGTTGTTTTCCCGTCTCACATCTTCGTCGCTAACTGCGGTGACTCTAGAGCCGTTCTT
TGCCGCGGCAAAACTGCACTTCCATTATCCGTTGACCATAAACCGGATAGAGAAGATGAAGCTGCGAGGA
TTGAAGCCGCAGGAGGGAAAGTGATTCAGTGGAATGGAGCTCGTGTTTTCGGTGTTCTCGCCATGTCGAG
ATCCATTGGCGATAGATACTTGAAACCATCCATCATTCCTGATCCGGAAGTGACGGCTGTGAAGAGAGTA
AAAGAAGATGATTGTCTGATTTTGGCGAGTGACGGGGTTTGGGATGTAATGACGGATGAAGAAGCGTGTG
AGATGGCAAGGAAGCGGATTCTCTTGTGGCACAAGAAAAACGCGGTGGCTGGGGATGCATCGTTGCTCGC
GGATGAGCGGAGAAAGGAAGGGAAAGATCCTGCGGCGATGTCCGCGGCTGAGTATTTGTCAAAGCTGGCG
ATACAGAGAGGAAGCAAAGACAACATAAGTGTGGTGGTGGTTGATTTGAAGTGACTCGAGCTAGTTAAAA
GTTTTGTTACTTTATAGAAGAAATTTTGAGTTTTTGTTTTTTTTTAATAAATAAATAAACATAAATAAAT
TGTTTGTTGAATTTATTATTAGTATGTAAGTGTAAATATAATAAAACTTAATATCTATTCAAATTAATAA
ATAAACCTCGATATACAGACCGATAAAACACATGCGTCAATTTTACGCATGATTATCTTTAACGTACGTC
ACAATATGATTATCTTTCTAGGGTTAATCTAGTATACGCGTATGCGGCCGCTTAATTAATCCAGCTTTTG
TTCCCTTTAGTGAGGGTTAATTGCGCGCTTGGCGTAATCATGGTCATAGCTGTTTCCTGTGTGAAATTGT
TATCCGCTCACAATTCCACACAACATACGAGCCGGAAGCATAAAGTGTAAAGCCTGGGGTGCCTAATGAG
TGAGCTAACTCACATTAATTGCGTTGCGCTCACTGCCCGCTTTCCAGTCGGGAAACCTGTCGTGCCAGCT
GCATTAATGAATCGGCCAACGCGCGGGGAGAGGCGGTTTGCGTATTGGGCGCTCTTCCGCTTCCTCGCTC
ACTGACTCGCTGCGCTCGGTCGTTCGGCTGCGGCGAGCGGTATCAGCTCACTCAAAGGCGGTAATACGGT
TATCCACAGAATCAGGGGATAACGCAGGAAAGAACATGTGAGCAAAAGGCCAGCAAAAGGCCAGGAACCG
TAAAAAGGCCGCGTTGCTGGCGTTTTTCCATAGGCTCCGCCCCCCTGACGAGCATCACAAAAATCGACGC
TCAAGTCAGAGGTGGCGAAACCCGACAGGACTATAAAGATACCAGGCGTTTCCCCCTGGAAGCTCCCTCG
TGCGCTCTCCTGTTCCGACCCTGCCGCTTACCGGATACCTGTCCGCCTTTCTCCCTTCGGGAAGCGTGGC
GCTTTCTCATAGCTCACGCTGTAGGTATCTCAGTTCGGTGTAGGTCGTTCGCTCCAAGCTGGGCTGTGTG
CACGAACCCCCCGTTCAGCCCGACCGCTGCGCCTTATCCGGTAACTATCGTCTTGAGTCCAACCCGGTAA
GACACGACTTATCGCCACTGGCAGCAGCCACTGGTAACAGGATTAGCAGAGCGAGGTATGTAGGCGGTGC
TACAGAGTTCTTGAAGTGGTGGCCTAACTACGGCTACACTAGAAGAACAGTATTTGGTATCTGCGCTCTG
CTGAAGCCAGTTACCTTCGGAAAAAGAGTTGGTAGCTCTTGATCCGGCAAACAAACCACCGCTGGTAGCG
GTGGTTTTTTTGTTTGCAAGCAGCAGATTACGCGCAGAAAAAAAGGATCTCAAGAAGATCCTTTGATCTT
TTCTACGGGGTCTGACGCTCAGTGGAACGAAAACTCACGTTAAGGGATTTTGGTCATGAGATTATCAAAA
AGGATCTTCACCTAGATCCTTTTAAATTAAAAATGAAGTTTTAAATCAATCTAAAGTATATATGAGTAAA
CTTGGTCTGACAGTTACCAATGCTTAATCAGTGAGGCACCTATCTCAGCGATCTGTCTATTTCGTTCATC
CATAGTTGCCTGACTCCCCGTCGTGTAGATAACTACGATACGGGAGGGCTTACCATCTGGCCCCAGTGCT
GCAATGATACCGCGAGACCCACGCTCACCGGCTCCAGATTTATCAGCAATAAACCAGCCAGCCGGAAGGG
CCGAGCGCAGAAGTGGTCCTGCAACTTTATCCGCCTCCATCCAGTCTATTAATTGTTGCCGGGAAGCTAG
AGTAAGTAGTTCGCCAGTTAATAGTTTGCGCAACGTTGTTGCCATTGCTACAGGCATCGTGGTGTCACGC
TCGTCGTTTGGTATGGCTTCATTCAGCTCCGGTTCCCAACGATCAAGGCGAGTTACATGATCCCCCATGT
TGTGCAAAAAAGCGGTTAGCTCCTTCGGTCCTCCGATCGTTGTCAGAAGTAAGTTGGCCGCAGTGTTATC
ACTCATGGTTATGGCAGCACTGCATAATTCTCTTACTGTCATGCCATCCGTAAGATGCTTTTCTGTGACT
GGTGAGTACTCAACCAAGTCATTCTGAGAATAGTGTATGCGGCGACCGAGTTGCTCTTGCCCGGCGTCAA
TACGGGATAATACCGCGCCACATAGCAGAACTTTAAAAGTGCTCATCATTGGAAAACGTTCTTCGGGGCG
AAAACTCTCAAGGATCTTACCGCTGTTGAGATCCAGTTCGATGTAACCCACTCGTGCACCCAACTGATCT
TCAGCATCTTTTACTTTCACCAGCGTTTCTGGGTGAGCAAAAACAGGAAGGCAAAATGCCGCAAAAAAGG
GAATAAGGGCGACACGGAAATGTTGAATACTCATACTCTTCCTTTTTCAATATTATTGAAGCATTTATCA
GGGTTATTGTCTCATGAGCGGATACATATTTGAATGTATTTAGAAAAATAAACAAATAGGGGTTCCGCGC
ACATTTCCCCGAAAAGTGCCACCTAAATTGTAAGCGTTAATATTTTGTTAAAATTCGCGTTAAATTTTTG
TTAAATCAGCTCATTTTTTAACCAATAGGCCGAAATCGGCAAAATCCCTTATAAATCAAAAGAATAGACC
GAGATAGGGT
[37 nt withheld, positions 12891-12927]
AAAGAACGTGGACTCCAACGTCAAAGG
[49 nt withheld, positions 12955-13003]
T
[91 nt withheld, positions 13005-13095]
G
[124 nt withheld, positions 13097-13220]
CCCATTCGCCATTCAGGCTGCGCAACTGTTGGGAAGGGCGATCGGTGCGGGCCTCTTCGCTATTACGCCA
GCTGGCGAAAGGGGGATGTGCTGCAAGGCGATTAAGTTGGGTAACGCCAGGGTTTTCCCAGTCACGACGT
TGTAAAACGACGGCCAGTGAGCGCGCGTAATACGACTCACTATAGGGCGAATTGGGGCGCGCCATTCTAG
ATTAACCCTAGAAAGATAGTCTGCGTAAAATTGACGCATGCATTCTTGAAATATTGCTCTCTCTTTCTAA
ATAGCGCGAATCCGTCGCTGTGCATTTAGGACATCTCAGTCGCCGCTTGGAGCTCCCGTGAGGCGTGCTT
GTCAATGCGGTAAGTGTCACTGATTTTGAACTATAACGACCGCGTGAGTCAAAATGACGCATGATTATCT
TTTACGTGACTTTTAAGATTTAACTCATACGATAATTATATTGTTATTTCATGTTCTACTTACGTGATAA
CTTATTATATATATATTTTCTTGTTATAGATATCAACTAGAATGCTAGCATGGGCCCAGATCTCCATGG
